>Addgene plasmid #126958 | pJUMP19-Tac | addgene full sequence | sequence record 248014 | Addgene NGS Result
TTAATTAAGGAGTTGACGGCTAGCTCAGTCCTAGGTACAGTGCTAGCGTACTTAACTTCTGACTGAGTTG
CACGCTTAACTTCTGACTGAGTTGCACGCTGAATTCGCGGCCGCTTCTAGAGGGTCTTGAGACGTCTCTG
ACCTACTAGTAGCGGCCGCTGCAGGGAGTAACTTCTGACTGAGTTGCATACTTGTTTAACTTTAAGAAGG
AGATATACAATGGTAGCCCGTAAAGGAGAAGAACTTTTCACTGGAGTTGTCCCAATTCTTGTTGAATTAG
ATGGTGATGTTAATGGGCACAAATTTTCTGTCAGTGGAGAGGGTGAAGGTGATGCAACATACGGAAAACT
TACCCTTAAATTTATTTGCACTACTGGAAAACTACCTGTTCCATGGCCAACACTTGTCACTACTTTCGGT
TATGGTGTTCAATGCTTTGCGAGATACCCAGATCATATGAAACAGCATGACTTTTTCAAGAGTGCCATGC
CCGAAGGTTATGTACAGGAAAGAACTATATTTTTCAAAGATGACGGGAACTACAAGACACGTGCTGAAGT
CAAGTTTGAAGGTGATACCCTTGTTAATAGAATCGAGTTAAAAGGTATTGATTTTAAAGAAGATGGAAAC
ATTCTTGGACACAAATTGGAATACAACTATAACTCACACAATGTATACATCATGGCAGACAAACAAAAGA
ATGGAATCAAAGTTAACTTCAAAATTAGACACAACATTGAAGATGGAAGCGTTCAACTAGCAGACCATTA
TCAACAAAATACTCCAATTGGCGATGGCCCTGTCCTTTTACCAGACAACCATTACCTGTCCACACAATCT
GCCCTTTCGAAAGATCCCAACGAAAAGAGAGATCACATGGTCCTTCTTGAGTTTGTAACAGCTGCTGGGA
TTACACATGGCATGGATGAACTATACAAAGGTTCGTAACTTCTGACTGAGTTGCACGCTCTAGTCTTGGA
CTCCTGTTGATAGATCCAGTAATGACCTCAGAACTCCATCTGGATTTGTTCAGAACGCTCGGTTGCCGCC
GGGCGTTTTTTATTGGTGAGAATCCAGGGGTCCCCAATAATTACGATTTAAATTAGTAGCCCGCCTAATG
AGCGGGCTTTTTTTTAATTCCCCTATTTGTTTATTTTTCTAAATACATTCAAATATGTATCCGCTCATGA
GACAATAACCCTGATAAATGCTTCAATAATATTGAAAAAGGAAGAGTATGAGCATTCAGCATTTTCGTGT
GGCGCTGATTCCGTTTTTTGCGGCGTTTTGCCTGCCGGTGTTTGCGCATCCGGAAACCCTGGTGAAAGTG
AAAGATGCGGAAGATCAACTGGGTGCGCGCGTGGGCTATATTGAACTGGATCTGAACAGCGGCAAAATTC
TGGAATCTTTTCGTCCGGAAGAACGTTTTCCGATGATGAGCACCTTTAAAGTGCTGCTGTGCGGTGCGGT
TCTGAGCCGTGTGGATGCGGGCCAGGAACAACTGGGCCGTCGTATTCATTATAGCCAGAACGATCTGGTG
GAATATAGCCCGGTGACCGAAAAACATCTGACCGATGGCATGACCGTGCGTGAACTGTGCAGCGCGGCGA
TTACCATGAGCGATAACACCGCGGCGAACCTGCTGCTGACGACCATTGGCGGTCCGAAAGAACTGACCGC
GTTTCTGCATAACATGGGCGATCATGTGACCCGTCTGGATCGTTGGGAACCGGAACTGAACGAAGCGATT
CCGAACGATGAACGTGATACCACCATGCCGGCAGCAATGGCGACCACCCTGCGTAAACTGCTGACGGGTG
AGCTGCTGACCCTGGCAAGCCGCCAGCAACTGATTGATTGGATGGAAGCGGATAAAGTGGCGGGTCCGCT
GCTGCGTAGCGCGCTGCCGGCTGGCTGGTTTATTGCGGATAAAAGCGGTGCGGGCGAACGTGGCAGCCGT
GGCATTATTGCGGCGCTGGGCCCGGATGGTAAACCGAGCCGTATTGTGGTGATTTATACCACCGGCAGCC
AGGCGACGATGGATGAACGTAACCGTCAGATTGCGGAAATTGGCGCGAGCCTGATTAAACATTGGTAAAC
CGATACAATTAAAGGCTCCTTTTGGAGCCTTTTTTTTTGGACGACCCTTGTCCTTTTCCGCTGCATAACC
CTGCTTCGGGGTCATTATAGCGATTTTTTCGGTATATCCATCCTTTTTCGCACGATATACAGGATTTTGC
CAAAGGGTTCGTGTAGACTTTCCTTGGTGTATCCAACGGCGTCAGCCGGGCAGGATAGGTGAAGTAGGCC
CACCCGCGAGCGGGTGTTCCTTCTTCACTGTCCCTTATTCGCACCTGGCGGTGCTCAACGGGAATCCTGC
TCTGCGAGGCTGGCCGTAGGCCGGCCCCGTAGAAAAGATCAAAGGATCTTCTTGAGATCCTTTTTTTCTG
CGCGTAATCTGCTGCTTGCAAACAAAAAAACCACCGCTACCAGCGGTGGTTTGTTTGCCGGATCAAGAGC
TACCAACTCTTTTTCCGAAGGTAACTGGCTTCAGCAGAGCGCAGATACCAAATACTGTCCTTCTAGTGTA
GCCGTAGTTAGGCCACCACTTCAAGAACTCTGTAGCACCGCCTACATACCTCGCTCTGCTAATCCTGTTA
CCAGTGGCTGCTGCCAGTGGCGATAAGTCGTGTCTTACCGGGTTGGACTCAAGACGATAGTTACCGGATA
AGGCGCAGCGGTCGGGCTGAACGGGGGGTTCGTGCACACAGCCCAGCTTGGAGCGAACGACCTACACCGA
ACTGAGATACCTACAGCGTGAGCTATGAGAAAGCGCCACGCTTCCCGAAGGGAGAAAGGCGGACAGGTAT
CCGGTAAGCGGCAGGGTCGGAACAGGAGAGCGCACGAGGGAGCTTCCAGGGGGAAACGCCTGGTATCTTT
ATAGTCCTGTCGGGTTTCGCCACCTCTGACTTGAGCGTCGATTTTTGTGATGCTCGTCAGGGGGGCGGAG
CCTATGGAAAAACGCCAGCAACGCGGCCTTTTTACGGTTCCTGGCCTTTTGCTGGCCTTTTGCTCACATG
TTCTTTCCTGCGTTATCCCCTGATTCTGTGGATAACCGTATTACCGCCTTTGAGTGAGCTGATACCGCTC
GCCGCAGCCGAACGACCGAGCGCAGCGAGTCAGTGAGCGAGGAAGCGGAAGAGCGCCTGATGCGGTATTT
TCTCCTTACGCATCTGTGCGGTATTTCACACCGCATATGGTGCACTCTCAGTACAATCTGCTCTGATGCC
GCATAGTTAAGCCAGTATACACTCCGCTATCGCTACGTGACTGGGTCATGGCTGCGCCCCGACACCCGCC
AACACCCGCTGACGCGCCCTGACGGGCTTGTCTGCTCCCGGCATCCGCTTACAGACAAGCTGTGACAGTC
TCCGGGAGCTGCATGTGTCAGAGGTTTTCACCGTCATCACCGAAACGCGCGAGGCAGCTGCGGTAAAGCT
CATCAGCGTGGTCGTGCAGCGATTCACAGATGTCTGCCTGTTCATCCGCGTCCAGCTCGTTGAGTTTCTC
CAGAAGCGTTAATGTCTGGCTTCTGATAAAGCGGGCCATGTTAAGGGCGGTTTTTTCCTGTTTGGTCACT
GATGCCTCCGTGTAAGGGGGATTTCTGTTCATGGGGGTAATGATACCGATGAAACGAGAGAGGATGCTCA
CGATACGGGTTACTGATGATGAACATGCCCGGTTACTGGAACGTTGTGAGGGTAAACAACTGGCGGTATG
GATGCGGCGGGGGCGCGCCCAGCTGTCTAGGGCGGCGGATTTGTCCTACTCAGGAGAGCGTTCACCGACA
AACAACAGATAAAACGAAAGGCCCAGTCTTTCGACTGAGCCTTTCGTTTTATTTGATGCCT
Features (pLannotate 1.2.2; 15 found; start..end, strand, type, name):
     13..37      +  promoter       J23119(SpeI) promoter (fragment): bacterial promoter (Registry of Standard Biological Parts BBa J23119) modified to end with an SpeI site
    101..122     +  misc_feature   BioBrick prefix: BioBrick prefix for parts that do not start with "ATG"
    144..164     +  misc_feature   BioBrick suffix: universal suffix for all parts
    192..212     +  RBS            RBS: efficient ribosome binding site from bacteriophage T7 gene 10 (Olins and Rangwala, 1989)
    220..939     +  CDS            yEGFP: yEGFP is a fluorescent protein published in 1997.
    979..1073    +  terminator     lambda t0 terminator: transcription terminator from phage lambda
   1146..1237    +  promoter       AmpR promoter: bla
   1238..2095    +  CDS            bla: BLAT_ECOLX - Experimental evidence at protein level: Swiss-Prot protein existence level 1. TEM-type are the most prevalent beta-lactamases in enterobacteria; they hydrolyze the beta-lactam bond in susceptible beta-lactam antibiotics, thus conferring resistance to penicillins and cephalosporins. TEM-3 and TEM-4 are capable of hydrolyzing cefotaxime and ceftazidime. TEM-5 is capable of hydrolyzing ceftazidime. TEM-6 is capable of hydrolyzing ceftazidime and aztreonam. TEM-8/CAZ-2, TEM- 16/CAZ-7 and TEM-24/CAZ-6 are markedly active against ceftazidime. IRT- 4 shows resistance to beta-lactamase in
   2102..2141    +  terminator     fd terminator: central terminator from bacteriophage fd (Otsuka and Kunisawa, 1982)
   2288..2396    +  oriT           oriT: incP origin of transfer
   2432..3020    +  rep_origin     ori: high-copy-number ColE1/pMB1/pBR322/pUC origin of replication
   3206..3346    -  misc_feature   bom: basis of mobility region from pBR322
   3448..3639    -  CDS            rop: Rop protein, which maintains plasmids at low copy number; rop
   3680..3790    +  CDS            mbeC (fragment): MBEC_ECOLX - Experimental evidence at protein level: Swiss-Prot protein existence level 1. Required for efficient mobilization of ColE1 plasmid and is thus essential to promote the specific transfer of the plasmid during conjugation. Probably functions by inducing DNA bending, helping the MbeA relaxase to melt the DNA around the nic site and cleave the phosphodiester bond. Binds specifically double-stranded DNA (dsDNA) containing the ColE1 oriT but does not recognize the inverted repeat (IR). From Escherichia coli.
   3819..3905    -  terminator     rrnB T1 terminator: Escherichia coli rrnB; transcription terminator T1 from the E. coli rrnB gene
