[The description below was written by a language model from this plasmid's Addgene catalogue record and pLannotate feature annotations shown in this document.]
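Description:
pJUMP19-Tac is an empty acceptor backbone from the Joint Universal Modular Plasmids (JUMP) platform, a SEVA-derived vector family for modular cloning in bacterial synthetic biology. The sequenced record is 3,911 nt. It is propagated in E. coli under ampicillin selection, provided by a TEM-type bla gene with its own promoter and followed by an fd terminator. Replication relies on a ColE1/pMB1-type origin accompanied by the pBR322 bom region and the rop gene. Rop restrains copy number, which fits the catalogue designation as low copy. An incP oriT is also annotated, which would allow conjugative mobilisation when transfer functions are supplied in trans, and a short mbeC fragment is detected next to the origin region.

The catalogue describes it as a terminator acceptor vector with minimal cargo: the constitutive promoter J23100 sits in the upstream secondary site and eGFP in the downstream secondary site, and parts are introduced with BsmBI. The feature table matches this layout. A short Anderson-family promoter fragment (called by the software as J23119, a close relative of J23100) is followed by BioBrick prefix and suffix sequences that mark the cloning position. Next come a T7 gene 10 ribosome binding site, a GFP coding sequence (auto-annotated as yEGFP) and the lambda t0 terminator. An rrnB T1 terminator lies at the far end of the record, presumably insulating the cassette.

Because the insertion site lies between the promoter and the GFP reporter, a terminator cloned there would be expected to reduce fluorescence. The arrangement therefore appears suited to receiving and characterising terminator parts, although the record does not spell out an assay. No insert is present in the deposited plasmid.
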