Addgene plasmid #126958: pJUMP19-Tac
Purpose: (Empty Backbone) Terminator acceptor vector. Minimal cargo vector; with eGFP in downstream secondary site and constitutive promoter J23100 in upstream site. Allows introducing any part using BsmBI.
Depositing lab: Chris French. Depositing organization: University of Edinburgh. Publication: Joint universal modular plasmids (JUMP): a flexible vector platform for synthetic biology. Valenzuela-Ortega M, French C. Synth Biol (Oxf). 2021 Feb 2;6(1):ysab003. doi: 10.1093/synbio/ysab003. eCollection 2021. PubMed 33623824.
Backbone
  Vector backbone: pJUMP19-Tac
  Backbone manufacturer: Backbone derived from SEVA.
  Vector type: Bacterial Expression, Synthetic Biology
Growth in bacteria
  Bacterial resistance: Ampicillin, 100 μg/mL
  Growth temperature: 37°C
  Growth strain: JM109
  Copy number: Low Copy
Gene/Insert
  Gene/Insert name: None
  Mutation: None
Terms and licenses: Academic/Nonprofit Terms; Industry Terms: Not Available to Industry
Depositor comments: Please visit https://www.biorxiv.org/content/10.1101/799585v1 for bioRxiv preprint.
How to cite: pJUMP19-Tac was a gift from Chris French (Addgene plasmid # 126958 ; http://n2t.net/addgene:126958 ; RRID:Addgene_126958)
